>Addgene plasmid #81560 | pDONR223_THEMIS_p.H366Q | addgene full sequence | sequence record 166769 | Addgene NGS Result
GGCAGTTCCCTACTCTCGCGTTAACGCTAGCATGGATGTTTTCCCAGTCACGACGTTGTAAAACGACGGC
CAGTCTTAAGCTCGGGCCCCAAATAATGATTTTATTTTGACTGATAGTGACCTGTTCGTTGCAACAAATT
GATGAGCAATGCTTTTTTATAATGCCAACTTTGTACAAAAAAGTTGGCACCATGGCATTATCACTGGAAG
AATTCGTCCACTCCCTTGACCTCAGGACCCTACCCAGGGTTCTAGAAATCCAGGCAGGCATCTATCTTGA
AGGCTCTATTTATGAAATGTTTGGAAATGAATGCTGTTTTTCAACAGGAGAAGTGATTAAAATTACTGGT
CTCAAAGTTAAGAAGATCATAGCTGAAATTTGTGAGCAGATTGAAGGTTGTGAGTCTCTACAGCCATTTG
AACTGCCTATGAATTTTCCAGGTCTTTTTAAGATTGTGGCTGATAAAACTCCATACCTTACTATGGAAGA
AATCACAAGGACCATTCATATTGGACCAAGTAGACTAGGGCATCCTTGCTTCTATCATCAGAAGGATATA
AAACTAGAGAACCTCATCATAAAGCAGGGTGAGCAAATCATGCTCAACTCAGTTGAAGAGATTGATGGAG
AAATAATGGTGAGCTGTGCAGTAGCAAGGAATCATCAAACTCACTCATTTAATTTGCCTTTGTCACAAGA
AGGAGAATTCTACGAGTGTGAAGATGAACGTATTTACACTCTAAAGGAGATTGTTGAATGGAAGATTCCT
AAGAACAGAACAAGAACTGTAAACCTTACAGATTTTTCAAATAAGTGGGACTCAACGAATCCATTTCCTA
AAGACTTTTATGGTACCCTGATTCTCAAGCCTGTTTATGAAATTCAAGGTGTGATGAAATTTCGAAAAGA
TATAATCCGCATCCTCCCCAGTCTAGATGTCGAAGTCAAAGACATCACTGATTCTTACGATGCTAACTGG
TTTCTTCAGCTGTTATCAACAGAAGATCTTTTTGAAATGACTAGTAAAGAGTTCCCCATAGTGACTGAAG
TCATAGAAGCACCTGAAGGAAACCACCTGCCCCAAAGCATTTTACAGCCTGGGAAAACCATTGTGATCCA
CAAAAAGTACCAGGCATCAAGAATCTTAGCTTCAGAAATTAGAAGCAATTTTCCTAAAAGACACTTCTTG
ATCCCCACTAGCTATAAAGGCAAGTTCAAGCGGCGACCGAGGGAGTTCCCAACGGCCTATGACCTAGAGA
TCGCTAAGAGTGAAAAGGAGCCTCTTCAGGTGGTGGCCACCAAAGCGTTTCATTCCCCTCATGACAAGCT
GTCATCCGTATCTGTTGGGGACCAGTTTCTGGTGCATCAGTCAGAGACGACTGAAGTCCTCTGTGAGGGA
ATAAAAAAAGTGGTGAATGTTCTGGCCTGTGAAAAAATCCTCAAAAAGTCCTATGAGGCTGCGCTGCTCC
CTTTGTACATGGAAGGAGGTTTTGTAGAGGTGATTCATGATAAGAAACAGTACCCGATTTCTGAGCTCTG
TAAACAGTTCCGTTTGCCCTTCAATGTGAAGGTGTCTGTCAGGGATCTTTCCATTGAAGAGGACGTGTTG
GCTGCCACACCAGGACTGCAGTTGGAGGAGGACATTACAGACTCTTACCTACTCATAAGTGACTTTGCCA
ACCCCACGGAGTGCTGGGAAATTCCTGTGGGCCGCTTGAATATGACTGTTCAGTTAGTTAGTAATTTCTC
TAGGGATGCAGAACCATTTCTAGTCAGGACTCTGGTAGAAGAGATCACTGAAGAGCAATATTACATGATG
CGGAGATATGAAAGCTCAGCCTCACATCCCCCACCTCGCCCTCCGAAACACCCCTCAGTAGAGGAAACAA
AGTTAACCCTGCTAACCTTAGCAGAAGAAAGGACGGTAGACCTGCCCAAGTCTCCCAAGCGTCATCACGT
AGACATAACCAAGAAACTTCACCCAAATCAAGCTGGCCTGGATTCAAAAGTACTGATTGGTAGTCAGAAT
GATTTGGTGGATGAAGAGAAAGAAAGGAGCAACCGTGGGGCCACAGCAGTAGCAGAAACATTCAAAAATG
AAAAACATCAAAAATTGCCAACTTTCTTGTACAAAGTTGGCATTATAAGAAAGCATTGCTTATCAATTTG
TTGCAACGAACAGGTCACTATCAGTCAAAATAAAATCATTATTTGCCATCCAGCTGATATCCCCTATAGT
GAGTCGTATTACATGGTCATAGCTGTTTCCTGGCAGCTCTGGCCCGTGTCTCAAAATCTCTGATGTTACA
TTGCACAAGATAAAAATATATCATCATGCCTCCTCTAGACCAGCCAGGACAGAAATGCCTCGACTTCGCT
GCTACCCAAGGTTGCCGGGTGACGCACACCGTGGAAACGGATGAAGGCACGAACCCAGTGGACATAAGCC
TGTTCGGTTCGTAAGCTGTAATGCAAGTAGCGTATGCGCTCACGCAACTGGTCCAGAACCTTGACCGAAC
GCAGCGGTGGTAACGGCGCAGTGGCGGTTTTCATGGCTTGTTATGACTGTTTTTTTGGGGTACAGTCTAT
GCCTCGGGCATCCAAGCAGCAAGCGCGTTACGCCGTGGGTCGATGTTTGATGTTATGGAGCAGCAACGAT
GTTACGCAGCAGGGCAGTCGCCCTAAAACAAAGTTAAACATTATGAGGGAAGCGGTGATCGCCGAAGTAT
CGACTCAACTATCAGAGGTAGTTGGCGTCATCGAGCGCCATCTCGAACCGACGTTGCTGGCCGTACATTT
GTACGGCTCCGCAGTGGATGGCGGCCTGAAGCCACACAGTGATATTGATTTGCTGGTTACGGTGACCGTA
AGGCTTGATGAAACAACGCGGCGAGCTTTGATCAACGACCTTTTGGAAACTTCGGCTTCCCCTGGAGAGA
GCGAGATTCTCCGCGCTGTAGAAGTCACCATTGTTGTGCACGACGACATCATTCCGTGGCGTTATCCAGC
TAAGCGCGAACTGCAATTTGGAGAATGGCAGCGCAATGACATTCTTGCAGGTATCTTCGAGCCAGCCACG
ATCGACATTGATCTGGCTATCTTGCTGACAAAAGCAAGAGAACATAGCGTTGCCTTGGTAGGTCCAGCGG
CGGAGGAACTCTTTGATCCGGTTCCTGAACAGGATCTATTTGAGGCGCTAAATGAAACCTTAACGCTATG
GAACTCGCCGCCCGACTGGGCTGGCGATGAGCGAAATGTAGTGCTTACGTTGTCCCGCATTTGGTACAGC
GCAGTAACCGGCAAAATCGCGCCGAAGGATGTCGCTGCCGACTGGGCAATGGAGCGCCTGCCGGCCCAGT
ATCAGCCCGTCATACTTGAAGCTAGACAGGCTTATCTTGGACAAGAAGAAGATCGCTTGGCCTCGCGCGC
AGATCAGTTGGAAGAATTTGTCCACTACGTGAAAGGCGAGATCACCAAGGTAGTCGGCAAATAACCCTCG
AGCCACCCATGACCAAAATCCCTTAACGTGAGTTACGCGTCGTTCCACTGAGCGTCAGACCCCGTAGAAA
AGATCAAAGGATCTTCTTGAGATCCTTTTTTTCTGCGCGTAATCTGCTGCTTGCAAACAAAAAAACCACC
GCTACCAGCGGTGGTTTGTTTGCCGGATCAAGAGCTACCAACTCTTTTTCCGAAGGTAACTGGCTTCAGC
AGAGCGCAGATACCAAATACTGTTCTTCTAGTGTAGCCGTAGTTAGGCCACCACTTCAAGAACTCTGTAG
CACCGCCTACATACCTCGCTCTGCTAATCCTGTTACCAGTGGCTGCTGCCAGTGGCGATAAGTCGTGTCT
TACCGGGTTGGACTCAAGACGATAGTTACCGGATAAGGCGCAGCGGTCGGGCTGAACGGGGGGTTCGTGC
ACACAGCCCAGCTTGGAGCGAACGACCTACACCGAACTGAGATACCTACAGCGTGAGCTATGAGAAAGCG
CCACGCTTCCCGAAGGGAGAAAGGCGGACAGGTATCCGGTAAGCGGCAGGGTCGGAACAGGAGAGCGCAC
GAGGGAGCTTCCAGGGGGAAACGCCTGGTATCTTTATAGTCCTGTCGGGTTTCGCCACCTCTGACTTGAG
CGTCGATTTTTGTGATGCTCGTCAGGGGGGCGGAGCCTATGGAAAAACGCCAGCAACGCGGCCTTTTTAC
GGTTCCTGGCCTTTTGCTGGCCTTTTGCTCACATGTTCTTTCCTGCGTTATCCCCTGATTCTGTGGATAA
CCGTATTACCGCCTTTGAGTGAGCTGATACCGCTCGCCGCAGCCGAACGACCGAGCGCAGCGAGTCAGTG
AGCGAGGAAGCGGAAGAGCGCCCAATACGCAAACCGCCTCTCCCCGCGCGTTGGCCGATTCATTAATGCA
GCTGGCACGACAGGTTTCCCGACTGGAAAGCGGGCAGTGAGCGCAACGCAATTAATACGCGTACCGCTAG
CCAGGAAGAGTTTGTAGAAACGCAAAAAGGCCATCCGTCAGGATGGCCTTCTGCTTAGTTTGATGCCTGG
CAGTTTATGGCGGGCGTCCTGCCCGCCACCCTCCGGGCCGTTGCTTCACAACGTTCAAATCCGCTCCCGG
CGGATTTGTCCTACTCAGGAGAGCGTTCACCGACAAACAACAGATAAAACGAAAGGCCCAGTCTTCCGAC
TGAGCCTTTCGTTTTATTTGATGCCT
Features (pLannotate 1.2.2; 12 found; start..end, strand, type, name):
     38..74      -  CDS            lacZα (fragment): LacZα fragment of β-galactosidase; lacZ fragment
     91..186     +  protein_bind   attL3: mutant version of attL; recombination site for the Gateway® LR reaction LR Clonase™
    192..2114    +  CDS            THEMIS: THMS1_HUMAN - Also known as C6orf190, C6orf207. Experimental evidence at protein level: Swiss-Prot protein existence level 1. Plays a central role in late thymocyte development by controlling both positive and negative T-cell selection. Required to sustain and/or integrate signals required for proper lineage commitment and maturation of T-cells. Regulates T-cell development through T-cell antigen receptor (TCR) signaling and in particular through the regulation of calcium influx and phosphorylation of Erk. From Homo sapiens (Human).
   2119..2214    -  protein_bind   attL3: mutant version of attL; recombination site for the Gateway® LR reaction LR Clonase™
   2233..2251    -  promoter       T7 promoter: promoter for bacteriophage T7 RNA polymerase
   2441..2464    +  promoter       Pc promoter (fragment): intI1 (promoter lies within the coding sequence); class 1 integron promoter
   2640..2696    +  CDS            GmR (fragment): gentamycin acetyltransferase; aacC1; confers resistance to gentamycin
   2703..3494    +  CDS            SmR: aminoglycoside adenylyltransferase (Murphy, 1985); aadA; confers resistance to spectinomycin and streptomycin
   3587..4175    +  rep_origin     ori: high-copy-number ColE1/pMB1/pBR322/pUC origin of replication
   4358..4450    +  CDS            lacI (fragment): lac repressor; lacI; The lac repressor binds to the lac operator to inhibit transcription in E. coli. This inhibition can be relieved by adding lactose or isopropyl-β-D-thiogalactopyranoside (IPTG).
   4505..4532    -  terminator     rrnB T2 terminator: transcription terminator T2 from the E. coli rrnB gene
   4664..4707    +  terminator     rrnB T1 terminator: Escherichia coli rrnB; transcription terminator T1 from the E. coli rrnB gene
