[The description below was written by a language model from this plasmid's Addgene catalogue record and pLannotate feature annotations shown in this document.]
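Description:
pDONR223_THEMIS_p.H366Q is a Gateway entry clone built on the Invitrogen pDONR223 backbone, carrying a variant allele of human THEMIS. It is a bacterial propagation and shuttling plasmid rather than an expression vector. It replicates in E. coli from a high-copy ColE1/pUC-type origin and is selected with spectinomycin through the aadA (SmR) aminoglycoside adenylyltransferase gene, which sits downstream of a class 1 integron Pc promoter fragment. Short remnants annotated as gentamicin acetyltransferase, lacZα and lacI are backbone fragments with no evident function here, and rrnB T1 and T2 terminators lie upstream of the cloning region, where such terminators typically shield an insert from read-through transcription.

The THEMIS open reading frame (about 1.9 kb of the 4,716 nt sequenced plasmid) encodes a protein involved in late thymocyte development and T-cell receptor signalling. The record lists two amino-acid changes, H366Q, which names the construct, and an additional I630V. The ORF is flanked by two attL recombination sites. The automated annotation labels both as attL3, but they serve as the pair of sites through which LR Clonase transfers the insert into an attR-containing destination vector. No promoter drives the insert. The only nearby promoter is a T7 promoter beyond the 3′ attL site, oriented back toward the insert on the opposite strand. The clone is in the "open" configuration, with no stop codon following the coding sequence, so the ORF can be fused in frame to C-terminal tags supplied by a destination vector. It belongs to the Target Accelerator Plasmid Collection, which was assembled for systematic functional testing of rare cancer-associated variants.
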