Addgene plasmid #81560: pDONR223_THEMIS_p.H366Q
Purpose: Gateway Donor vector containing THEMIS , part of the Target Accelerator Plasmid Collection.
Depositing lab: Jesse Boehm & William Hahn & David Root. Depositing organization: Broad Institute. Publication: Systematic Functional Interrogation of Rare Cancer Variants Identifies Oncogenic Alleles. Kim E, Ilic N, Shrestha Y, Zou L, Kamburov A, Zhu C, Yang X, Lubonja R, Tran N, Nguyen C, Lawrence MS, Piccioni F, Bagul M, Doench JG, Chouinard CR, Wu X, Hogstrom L, Natoli T, Tamayo P, Horn H, Corsello SM, Lage K, Root DE, Subramanian A, Golub TR, Getz G, Boehm JS, Hahn WC. Cancer Discov. 2016 Jul;6(7):714-26. doi: 10.1158/2159-8290.CD-16-0160. Epub 2016 May 4. PubMed 27147599.
Backbone
  Vector backbone: pDONR223
  Backbone manufacturer: Invitrogen
  Backbone size w/o insert (bp): 2790
  Vector type: Gateway Entry vector
Growth in bacteria
  Bacterial resistance: Spectinomycin, 50 μg/mL
  Growth temperature: 37°C
  Growth strain: DH5alpha
  Copy number: High Copy
Gene/Insert
  Gene/Insert name: THEMIS
  Species: H. sapiens (human)
  Mutation: H366Q; I630V
  GenBank ID: NM_001010923.2
  Entrez Gene: THEMIS (a.k.a. C6orf190, C6orf207, GASP, SPOT, TSEPA)
  Promoter: None
  Cloning method: Gateway Cloning
  Sequencing primers: 5′ M13pUC-fwd; 3′ M13-Rev
Terms and licenses: Academic/Nonprofit Terms; Industry Terms: Not Available to Industry
Depositor comments: Open state: NO stop codon immediately follows insert
How to cite: pDONR223_THEMIS_p.H366Q was a gift from Jesse Boehm & William Hahn & David Root (Addgene plasmid # 81560 ; http://n2t.net/addgene:81560 ; RRID:Addgene_81560)
