>Addgene plasmid #81560 | pDONR223_THEMIS_p.H366Q | depositor partial sequence | sequence record 154879 | Insert sequence
ATGGCATTATCACTGGAAGAATTCGTCCACTCCCTTGACCTCAGGACCCTACCCAGGGTTCTAGAAATCC
AGGCAGGCATCTATCTTGAAGGCTCTATTTATGAAATGTTTGGAAATGAATGCTGTTTTTCAACAGGAGA
AGTGATTAAAATTACTGGTCTCAAAGTTAAGAAGATCATAGCTGAAATTTGTGAGCAGATTGAAGGTTGT
GAGTCTCTACAGCCATTTGAACTGCCTATGAATTTTCCAGGTCTTTTTAAGATTGTGGCTGATAAAACTC
CATACCTTACTATGGAAGAAATCACAAGGACCATTCATATTGGACCAAGTAGACTAGGGCATCCTTGCTT
CTATCATCAGAAGGATATAAAACTAGAGAACCTCATCATAAAGCAGGGTGAGCAAATCATGCTCAACTCA
GTTGAAGAGATTGATGGAGAAATAATGGTGAGCTGTGCAGTAGCAAGGAATCATCAAACTCACTCATTTA
ATTTGCCTTTGTCACAAGAAGGAGAATTCTACGAGTGTGAAGATGAACGTATTTACACTCTAAAGGAGAT
TGTTGAATGGAAGATTCCTAAGAACAGAACAAGAACTGTAAACCTTACAGATTTTTCAAATAAGTGGGAC
TCAACGAATCCATTTCCTAAAGACTTTTATGGTACCCTGATTCTCAAGCCTGTTTATGAAATTCAAGGTG
TGATGAAATTTCGAAAAGATATAATCCGCATCCTCCCCAGTCTAGATGTCGAAGTCAAAGACATCACTGA
TTCTTACGATGCTAACTGGTTTCTTCAGCTGTTATCAACAGAAGATCTTTTTGAAATGACTAGTAAAGAG
TTCCCCATAGTGACTGAAGTCATAGAAGCACCTGAAGGAAACCACCTGCCCCAAAGCATTTTACAGCCTG
GGAAAACCATTGTGATCCACAAAAAGTACCAGGCATCAAGAATCTTAGCTTCAGAAATTAGAAGCAATTT
TCCTAAAAGACACTTCTTGATCCCCACTAGCTATAAAGGCAAGTTCAAGCGGCGACCGAGGGAGTTCCCA
ACGGCCTATGACCTAGAGATCGCTAAGAGTGAAAAGGAGCCTCTTCAGGTGGTGGCCACCAAAGCGTTTC
ATTCCCCTCATGACAAGCTGTCATCCGTATCTGTTGGGGACCAGTTTCTGGTGCATCAGTCAGAGACGAC
TGAAGTCCTCTGTGAGGGAATAAAAAAAGTGGTGAATGTTCTGGCCTGTGAAAAAATCCTCAAAAAGTCC
TATGAGGCTGCGCTGCTCCCTTTGTACATGGAAGGAGGTTTTGTAGAGGTGATTCATGATAAGAAACAGT
ACCCGATTTCTGAGCTCTGTAAACAGTTCCGTTTGCCCTTCAATGTGAAGGTGTCTGTCAGGGATCTTTC
CATTGAAGAGGACGTGTTGGCTGCCACACCAGGACTGCAGTTGGAGGAGGACATTACAGACTCTTACCTA
CTCATAAGTGACTTTGCCAACCCCACGGAGTGCTGGGAAATTCCTGTGGGCCGCTTGAATATGACTGTTC
AGTTAGTTAGTAATTTCTCTAGGGATGCAGAACCATTTCTAGTCAGGACTCTGGTAGAAGAGATCACTGA
AGAGCAATATTACATGATGCGGAGATATGAAAGCTCAGCCTCACATCCCCCACCTCGCCCTCCGAAACAC
CCCTCAGTAGAGGAAACAAAGTTAACCCTGCTAACCTTAGCAGAAGAAAGGACGGTAGACCTGCCCAAGT
CTCCCAAGCGTCATCACGTAGACATAACCAAGAAACTTCACCCAAATCAAGCTGGCCTGGATTCAAAAGT
ACTGATTGGTAGTCAGAATGATTTGGTGGATGAAGAGAAAGAAAGGAGCAACCGTGGGGCCACAGCAGTA
GCAGAAACATTCAAAAATGAAAAACATCAAAAA
